>Addgene plasmid #185047 | pRAR111 | addgene full sequence | sequence record 363355 | Addgene NGS Result
TTCCTGTTTTTGCTCACCCAGAAACGCTGGTGAAAGTAAAAGATGCTGAAGATCAGTTGGGTGCACGAGT
GGGTTACATCGAACTGGATCTCAACAGCGGTAAGATCCTTGAGAGTTTTCGCCCCGAAGAACGTTTTCCA
ATGATGAGCACTTTTAAAGTTCTGCTATGTGGCGCGGTATTATCCCGTATTGACGCCGGGCAAGAGCAAC
TCGGTCGCCGCATACACTATTCTCAGAATGACTTGGTTGAGTACTCACCAGTCACAGAAAAGCATCTTAC
GGATGGCATGACAGTAAGAGAATTATGCAGTGCTGCCATAACCATGAGTGATAACACTGCGGCCAACTTA
CTTCTGACAACGATCGGAGGACCGAAGGAGCTAACCGCTTTTTTGCACAACATGGGGGATCATGTAACTC
GCCTTGATCGTTGGGAACCGGAGCTGAATGAAGCCATACCAAACGACGAGCGTGACACCACGATGCCTGT
AGCAATGGCAACAACGTTGCGCAAACTATTAACTGGCGAACTACTTACTCTAGCTTCCCGGCAACAATTA
ATAGACTGGATGGAGGCGGATAAAGTTGCAGGACCACTTCTGCGCTCGGCCCTTCCGGCTGGCTGGTTTA
TTGCTGATAAATCTGGAGCCGGTGAGCGTGGGTCTCGCGGTATCATTGCAGCACTGGGGCCAGATGGTAA
GCCCTCCCGTATCGTAGTTATCTACACGACGGGGAGTCAGGCAACTATGGATGAACGAAATAGACAGATC
GCTGAGATAGGTGCCTCACTGATTAAGCATTGGTAACTGTCAGACCAAGTTTACTCATATATACTTTAGA
TTGATTTAAAACTTCATTTTTAATTTAAAAGGATCTAGGTGAAGATCCTTTTTGATAATCTCATGACCAA
AATCCCTTAACGTGAGTTTTCGTTCCACTGAGCGTCAGACCCCGTAGAAAAGATCAAAGGATCTTCTTGA
GATCCTTTTTTTCTGCGCGTAATCTGCTGCTTGCAAACAAAAAAACCACCGCTACCAGCGGTGGTTTGTT
TGCCGGATCAAGAGCTACCAACTCTTTTTCCGAAGGTAACTGGCTTCAGCAGAGCGCAGATACCAAATAC
TGTTCTTCTAGTGTAGCCGTAGTTAGGCCACCACTTCAAGAACTCTGTAGCACCGCCTACATACCTCGCT
CTGCTAATCCTGTTACCAGTGGCTGCTGCCAGTGGCGATAAGTCGTGTCTTACCGGGTTGGACTCAAGAC
GATAGTTACCGGATAAGGCGCAGCGGTCGGGCTGAACGGGGGGTTCGTGCACACAGCCCAGCTTGGAGCG
AACGACCTACACCGAACTGAGATACCTACAGCGTGAGCTATGAGAAAGCGCCACGCTTCCCGAAGGGAGA
AAGGCGGACAGGTATCCGGTAAGCGGCAGGGTCGGAACAGGAGAGCGCACGAGGGAGCTTCCAGGGGGAA
ACGCCTGGTATCTTTATAGTCCTGTCGGGTTTCGCCACCTCTGACTTGAGCGTCGATTTTTGTGATGCTC
GTCAGGGGGGCGGAGCCTATGGAAAAACGCCAGCAACGCGGCCTTTTTACGGTTCCTGGCCTTTGCTGGC
CTTTTGCTCACATGTTCTTTCCTGCGTTATCCCCTGATTCTGTGGATAACCGTATTACCGCCTTTGAGTG
AGCTGATACCGCTCGCCGCAGCCGAACGACCGAGCGCAGCGAGTCAGTGAGCGAGGAAGCGGAAGAGCGC
CCAATACGCAAACCGCCTCTCCCCGCGCGTTGGCCGATTCATTAATGCAGCTGGCACGACAGGTTTCCCG
ACTGGAAAGCGGGCAGTGAGCGCAACGCAATTAATGTGAGTTAGCTCACTCATTAGGCACCCCAGGCTTT
ACACTTTATGCTTCCGGCTCGTATGTTGTGTGGAATTGTGAGCGGATAACAATTTCACACAGGAAACAGC
TATGACCATGATTACGCCAAGCTTGCATGCCTGCAGGTCGACTCTAGAGGATCTCKRTCCGGATRTAGTT
CCTCCTTTCAGAGTTCACCGACAAACAACAGATAAAACGAAAGGCCCAGTCTTTCGACTGAGCCTTTCGT
TTTATTTGATGCCTGGCAGTTCCCTACTCTCGCATGGGGAGACCCCACACTACCATCGGCGCTACGGCGT
TTCACTTCTGAGTTCGGCATGGGGTCAGGTGGGACCACCGCGCTACTGCCGCCAGGCAAATTCTGTTTTA
TCAGACCGCTTCTGCGTTCTGATTTAATCTGTATCAGGCTGAAAATCTTCTCTCATCCGCCAAAACAGCC
AAGCTGGAGACCGTTTAAACTCAATGATGATGATGATGATGGTCGACGGCGCTATTCAGATCCTCTTCTG
AGATGAGTTTTTGTTCGGGCCCAAGCTTCTCAACGACCAAAACGTTGGGTGAATCGTGCAACATTTCCTT
CTGATGCCACTGTTCTCAGCTTCCCTGTATAGAACGGGTGCGATTTAGAAGAGACATCAATTGTCACGTA
TGGATACGTTACGCCATCCAGCTCAATCTCACGGTCTGTTTTGATAGTCGAGCCGATTTTAAAGTACTCA
TCAACACTGGTGTCGTGGAACACCACAGTACGATACTCAGGATGGATATTGGGCTTCATAGATCCTTCCT
CCTAGATCCAAAATACGGTACCGTCAACAATCTCACTCGAGAGTCGACGTGCTAGCATTATACCTAGGAC
TGAGCTAGCTGTCAGAGATCTTTAGAATTCAGCCGAGATCTTACTGGCCGTCGTTTTACAACGTCGTGAC
TGGGAAAACCCTGGCGTTACCCAACTTAATCGCCTTGCAGCACATCCCCCTTTCGCCAGCTGGCGTAATA
GCGAAGAGGCCCGCACCGATCGCCCTTCCCAACAGTTGCGCAGCCTGAATGGCGAATGGCGCCTGATGCG
GTATTTTCTCCTTACGCATCTGTGCGGTATTTCACACCGCATATGGTGCACTCTCAGTACAATCTGCTCT
GATGCCGCATAGTTAAGCCAGCCCCGACACCCGCCAACACCCGCTGACGCGCCCTGACGGGCTTGTCTGC
TCCCGGCATCCGCTTACAGACAAGCTGTGACCGTCTCCGGGAGCTGCATGTGTCAGAGGTTTTCACCGTC
ATCACCGAAACGCGCGAGACGAAAGGGCCTCGTGATACGCCTATTTTTATAGGTTAATGTCATGATAATA
ATGGTTTCTTAGACGTCAGGTGGCACTTTTCGGGGAAATGTGCGCGGAACCCCTATTTGTTTATTTTTCT
AAATACATTCAAATATGTATCCGCTCATGAGACAATAACCCTGATAAATGCTTCAATAATATTGAAAAAG
GAAGAGTATGAGTATTCAACATTTCCGTGTCGCCCTTATTCCCTTTTTTGCGGCATTTTGCC
Features (pLannotate 1.2.2; 16 found; start..end, strand, type, name):
    977..1565    +  rep_origin     ori: high-copy-number ColE1/pMB1/pBR322/pUC origin of replication
   1747..1839    +  CDS            lacI (fragment): lac repressor; lacI; The lac repressor binds to the lac operator to inhibit transcription in E. coli. This inhibition can be relieved by adding lactose or isopropyl-β-D-thiogalactopyranoside (IPTG).
   1852..1873    +  protein_bind   CAP binding site: CAP binding activates transcription in the presence of cAMP. E. coli catabolite activator protein
   1888..1918    +  promoter       lac promoter: promoter for the E. coli lac operon
   1926..1942    +  protein_bind   lac operator: The lac repressor binds to the lac operator to inhibit transcription in E. coli. This inhibition can be relieved by adding lactose or isopropyl-β-D-thiogalactopyranoside (IPTG). lac repressor encoded by lacI
   1979..2013    -  misc_feature   MCS (fragment): pUC18/19 multiple cloning site
   2062..2108    -  terminator     rrnB T1 terminator: transcription terminator T1 from the E. coli rrnB gene
   2110..2225    -  ncRNA          5S rRNA: Accession: RF00001 - 5S ribosomal RNA
   2334..2351    -  CDS            capTEV™ (fragment): composite tag for in vivo biotinylation, TEV protease cleavage, and 6xHis tagging
   2413..2649    -  CDS            ykgM (fragment): RL31B_ECOLI - Also known as rpmE2. Experimental evidence at protein level: Swiss-Prot protein existence level 1. From Escherichia coli (strain K12).
   2711..2744    -  promoter       J23119 promoter: bacterial promoter (Registry of Standard Biological Parts BBa J23119)
   2773..2926    +  CDS            lacZα (fragment): LacZα fragment of β-galactosidase; lacZ fragment
   2932..3031    -  misc_feature   bom (fragment): basis of mobility region from pBR322
   3133..3168    -  CDS            rop (fragment): Rop protein, which maintains plasmids at low copy number; rop
   3263..3367    +  promoter       AmpR promoter: bla
   3368..806     +  CDS            AmpR (across the origin): β-lactamase; bla; confers resistance to ampicillin, carbenicillin, and related antibiotics
