[The description below was written by a language model from this plasmid's Addgene catalogue record and pLannotate feature annotations shown in this document.]
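Description:
pRAR111 is a small (about 3.4 kb) bacterial expression plasmid built on a high-copy ColE1/pUC-type origin and selected with ampicillin through a β-lactamase gene driven by its own AmpR promoter. The annotated sequence also carries remnants typical of a pUC-derived backbone, including fragments of lacI, lacZα, the lac promoter/operator and CAP site, part of the pUC multiple cloning site, and partial bom and rop sequences. These appear to be leftover backbone elements rather than functional parts of the expression design.

The payload is a constitutive expression cassette for a truncated form of E. coli MG1655 L31p (ykgM, also called rpmE2), the zinc-independent paralog of ribosomal protein L31, with the last eight amino acids of the coding region deleted. According to the record, transcription comes from a J23108-family Anderson promoter; the automated annotation labels this element as J23119, which probably reflects sequence similarity among members of that promoter series. The transcript begins with the pHP14 stability hairpin, a 5′ structure intended to protect the mRNA from degradation, followed by a strong ribosome binding site and the truncated coding sequence. It ends at an rrnB terminator region, annotated as 5S rRNA sequence plus the T1 terminator. A short match to a His-tag-containing composite tag lies downstream of the ykgM fragment, but the record does not describe any tag, so its significance is unclear. The associated work concerns Zur- and zinc-dependent control of L31 expression through L31p acting as a repressor, so this C-terminal deletion was presumably made to test which parts of L31p that function requires.
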