Addgene plasmid #185047: pRAR111
Purpose: J23108(spel), pHP14 stability hairpin, strong RBS, L31p coding region with last 8 amino acids deleted, trrnB
Depositing lab: Julius Lucks. Depositing organization: Northwestern University. Publication: Zur and zinc increase expression of E. coli ribosomal protein L31 through RNA-mediated repression of the repressor L31p. Rasmussen RA, Wang S, Camarillo JM, Sosnowski V, Cho BK, Goo YA, Lucks JB, O'Halloran TV. Nucleic Acids Res. 2022 Dec 9;50(22):12739-12753. doi: 10.1093/nar/gkac1086. PubMed 36533433.
Backbone
  Vector backbone: ColE1
  Vector type: Bacterial Expression
Growth in bacteria
  Bacterial resistance: Ampicillin, 100 μg/mL
  Growth temperature: 37°C
  Growth strain: DH5alpha
  Copy number: High Copy
Gene/Insert
  Gene/Insert name: L31p (alt name: ykgM)
  Species: E. coli MG1655
  Mutation: Last 8 amino acids deleted of L31p coding region
  Cloning method: Gibson Cloning
Terms and licenses: Academic/Nonprofit Terms; Industry Terms: Not Available to Industry
How to cite: pRAR111 was a gift from Julius Lucks (Addgene plasmid # 185047 ; http://n2t.net/addgene:185047 ; RRID:Addgene_185047)
